Addgene plasmid #90724: KIF4A D9.2 gRNA
Purpose: 3rd generation lentiviral gRNA plasmid targeting human KIF4A
Depositing lab: Iain Cheeseman. Depositing organization: Whitehead Institute for Biomedical Research. Publication: Large-Scale Analysis of CRISPR/Cas9 Cell-Cycle Knockouts Reveals the Diversity of p53-Dependent Responses to Cell-Cycle Defects. McKinley KL, Cheeseman IM. Dev Cell. 2017 Feb 27;40(4):405-420.e2. doi: 10.1016/j.devcel.2017.01.012. Epub 2017 Feb 16. PubMed 28216383.
Backbone
  Vector backbone: pLenti-sgRNA
  Backbone manufacturer: Eric Lander & David Sabatini labs (Addgene plasmid #71409)
  Backbone size w/o insert (bp): 9151
  Vector type: Lentiviral, CRISPR
  Selectable markers: Puromycin
Growth in bacteria
  Bacterial resistance: Ampicillin, 100 μg/mL
  Growth temperature: 37°C
  Growth strain: NEB Stable
  Copy number: Unknown
Gene/Insert
  Gene/Insert name: KIF4A (Guide Designation D9.2) (alt name: pKMKO series)
  gRNA/shRNA sequence: CACCgAGAGAATGAACCAACAGTTG
  Species: H. sapiens (human)
  Promoter: U6
  Cloning method: Restriction Enzyme; 5′ cloning site BsmBI (destroyed during cloning); 3′ cloning site BsmBI (destroyed during cloning)
  Sequencing primers: 5′ hU6-F (5'-GAGGGCCTATTTCCCATGATT-3'); 3′ EF1a-R (5'-CACGGCGACTACTGCACTTA-3')
Terms and licenses: Academic/Nonprofit Terms; Industry Terms: Not Available to Industry
Depositor comments: Please note that gRNA target sequence listed is not strictly the 20nt spacer sequence, but also contains the 5' BsmBI overhang. For more information about knockout human cell lines generated using this plasmid, please see http://cellcycleknockouts.wi.mit.edu/ .
How to cite: KIF4A D9.2 gRNA was a gift from Iain Cheeseman (Addgene plasmid # 90724 ; http://n2t.net/addgene:90724 ; RRID:Addgene_90724)
