[The description below was written by a language model from this plasmid's Addgene catalogue record and pLannotate feature annotations shown in this document.]
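Description:
KIF4A D9.2 gRNA is a third-generation lentiviral CRISPR guide plasmid built on the pLenti-sgRNA backbone, carrying a single guide RNA directed against human KIF4A. The guide oligonucleotide was inserted between two BsmBI sites, both destroyed by cloning, which places the spacer directly downstream of the human U6 RNA polymerase III promoter and upstream of the Streptococcus pyogenes sgRNA scaffold (annotated as a tracrRNA fragment). The plasmid encodes no Cas9, so the nuclease has to be supplied separately in the target cells. A second cassette uses the EF-1α core promoter to drive puromycin N-acetyltransferase for selection of transduced mammalian cells, followed by a WPRE that enhances transcript expression.

The viral framework is typical of a self-inactivating HIV-1 transfer vector. An RSV promoter is fused to a truncated 5' LTR, so genomic RNA can be made without Tat. This is followed by the Ψ packaging signal with a gag fragment, the RRE for Rev-dependent nuclear export, a cPPT/CTS element, and a ΔU3 3' LTR that silences LTR promoter activity after integration. Packaging functions must be provided in trans. Outside the LTRs lie an SV40 poly(A) signal and SV40 origin, an f1 origin, lac and lacZα remnants, T3 and T7 promoters, an ampicillin resistance gene and a high-copy ColE1/pUC-type origin for propagation in E. coli.

The sequenced record is 7,302 nt, shorter than the 9,151 bp listed for the empty backbone; the record does not explain this difference. The plasmid belongs to a series used to generate knockouts of cell-cycle genes in human cell lines.
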