Features (pLannotate 1.2.2; 27 found; start..end, strand, type, name):
     17..109     +  CDS            lacI (fragment): lac repressor; lacI; The lac repressor binds to the lac operator to inhibit transcription in E. coli. This inhibition can be relieved by adding lactose or isopropyl-β-D-thiogalactopyranoside (IPTG).
    122..143     +  protein_bind   CAP binding site: CAP binding activates transcription in the presence of cAMP. E. coli catabolite activator protein
    158..188     +  promoter       lac promoter: promoter for the E. coli lac operon
    196..212     +  protein_bind   lac operator: The lac repressor binds to the lac operator to inhibit transcription in E. coli. This inhibition can be relieved by adding lactose or isopropyl-β-D-thiogalactopyranoside (IPTG). lac repressor encoded by lacI
    257..275     +  promoter       T3 promoter: promoter for bacteriophage T3 RNA polymerase
    303..529     +  promoter       RSV promoter: Rous sarcoma virus enhancer/promoter
    530..710     +  LTR            5' LTR (truncated): truncated 5' long terminal repeat (LTR) from HIV-1
    757..882     +  misc_feature   HIV-1 Ψ: packaging signal of human immunodeficiency virus type 1
    866..1229    +  CDS            HIV-1 gag (fragment): gag protein from human immunodeficiency virus 1; gag
   1375..1608    +  misc_feature   RRE: The Rev response element (RRE) of HIV-1 allows for Rev-dependent mRNA export from the nucleus to the cytoplasm.
   1985..2011    +  CDS            Rev (fragment): human immunodeficiency virus 1 (HIV-1) Rev protein; rev; enhances nuclear export of unspliced and incompletely spliced viral mRNAs
   2015..2255    +  promoter       U6 promoter: RNA polymerase III promoter for human U6 snRNA
   2303..2370    +  misc_RNA       tracrRNA (fragment): trans-activating CRISPR RNA for the Streptococcus pyogenes CRISPR/Cas9 system
   2419..2536    +  misc_feature   cPPT/CTS: central polypurine tract and central termination sequence of HIV-1
   2605..2816    +  promoter       EF-1α core promoter: core promoter for human elongation factor EF-1α
   2842..3441    +  CDS            PuroR (fragment): puromycin N-acetyltransferase; pac from Streptomyces; confers resistance to puromycin
   3457..4045    +  misc_feature   WPRE: woodchuck hepatitis virus posttranscriptional regulatory element
   4096..4115    +  misc_feature   cPPT/CTS (fragment): central polypurine tract and central termination sequence of HIV-1
   4117..4350    +  LTR            3' LTR (ΔU3): self-inactivating 3' long terminal repeat (LTR) from HIV-1
   4428..4549    +  polyA_signal   SV40 poly(A) signal: SV40 polyadenylation signal
   4589..4724    +  rep_origin     SV40 ori: SV40 origin of replication
   4745..4763    -  promoter       T7 promoter: promoter for bacteriophage T7 RNA polymerase
   4771..4926    +  CDS            lacZα (fragment): LacZα fragment of β-galactosidase; lacZ fragment
   4931..5359    +  rep_origin     f1 ori (sequence partly withheld): f1 bacteriophage origin of replication; arrow indicates direction of (+) strand synthesis
   5412..5516    +  promoter       AmpR promoter: bla
   5517..6377    +  CDS            AmpR: β-lactamase; bla; confers resistance to ampicillin, carbenicillin, and related antibiotics
   6548..7136    +  rep_origin     ori: high-copy-number ColE1/pMB1/pBR322/pUC origin of replication
>Addgene plasmid #90724 | KIF4A D9.2 gRNA | addgene full sequence | sequence record 183194 | Addgene NGS Result
GCGAGGAAGCGGAAGAGCGCCCAATACGCAAACCGCCTCTCCCCGCGCGTTGGCCGATTCATTAATGCAG
CTGGCACGACAGGTTTCCCGACTGGAAAGCGGGCAGTGAGCGCAACGCAATTAATGTGAGTTAGCTCACT
CATTAGGCACCCCAGGCTTTACACTTTATGCTTCCGGCTCGTATGTTGTGTGGAATTGTGAGCGGATAAC
AATTTCACACAGGAAACAGCTATGACCATGATTACGCCAAGCGCGCAATTAACCCTCACTAAAGGGAACA
AAAGCTGGAGCTGCAAGCTTAATGTAGTCTTATGCAATACTCTTGTAGTCTTGCAACATGGTAACGATGA
GTTAGCAACATGCCTTACAAGGAGAGAAAAAGCACCGTGCATGCCGATTGGTGGAAGTAAGGTGGTACGA
TCGTGCCTTATTAGGAAGGCAACAGACGGGTCTGACATGGATTGGACGAACCACTGAATTGCCGCATTGC
AGAGATATTGTATTTAAGTGCCTAGCTCGATACATAAACGGGTCTCTCTGGTTAGACCAGATCTGAGCCT
GGGAGCTCTCTGGCTAACTAGGGAACCCACTGCTTAAGCCTCAATAAAGCTTGCCTTGAGTGCTTCAAGT
AGTGTGTGCCCGTCTGTTGTGTGACTCTGGTAACTAGAGATCCCTCAGACCCTTTTAGTCAGTGTGGAAA
ATCTCTAGCAGTGGCGCCCGAACAGGGACTTGAAAGCGAAAGGGAAACCAGAGGAGCTCTCTCGACGCAG
GACTCGGCTTGCTGAAGCGCGCACGGCAAGAGGCGAGGGGCGGCGACTGGTGAGTACGCCAAAAATTTTG
ACTAGCGGAGGCTAGAAGGAGAGAGATGGGTGCGAGAGCGTCAGTATTAAGCGGGGGAGAATTAGATCGC
GATGGGAAAAAATTCGGTTAAGGCCAGGGGGAAAGAAAAAATATAAATTAAAACATATAGTATGGGCAAG
CAGGGAGCTAGAACGATTCGCAGTTAATCCTGGCCTGTTAGAAACATCAGAAGGCTGTAGACAAATACTG
GGACAGCTACAACCATCCCTTCAGACAGGATCAGAAGAACTTAGATCATTATATAATACAGTAGCAACCC
TCTATTGTGTGCATCAAAGGATAGAGATAAAAGACACCAAGGAAGCTTTAGACAAGATAGAGGAAGAGCA
AAACAAAAGTAAGACCACCGCACAGCAAGCGGCCGCTGATCTTCAGACCTGGAGGAGGAGATATGAGGGA
CAATTGGAGAAGTGAATTATATAAATATAAAGTAGTAAAAATTGAACCATTAGGAGTAGCACCCACCAAG
GCAAAGAGAAGAGTGGTGCAGAGAGAAAAAAGAGCAGTGGGAATAGGAGCTTTGTTCCTTGGGTTCTTGG
GAGCAGCAGGAAGCACTATGGGCGCAGCGTCAATGACGCTGACGGTACAGGCCAGACAATTATTGTCTGG
TATAGTGCAGCAGCAGAACAATTTGCTGAGGGCTATTGAGGCGCAACAGCATCTGTTGCAACTCACAGTC
TGGGGCATCAAGCAGCTCCAGGCAAGAATCCTGGCTGTGGAAAGATACCTAAAGGATCAACAGCTCCTGG
GGATTTGGGGTTGCTCTGGAAAACTCATTTGCACCACTGCTGTGCCTTGGAATGCTAGTTGGAGTAATAA
ATCTCTGGAACAGATTTGGAATCACACGACCTGGATGGAGTGGGACAGAGAAATTAACAATTACACAAGC
TTAATACACTCCTTAATTGAAGAATCGCAAAACCAGCAAGAAAAGAATGAACAAGAATTATTGGAATTAG
ATAAATGGGCAAGTTTGTGGAATTGGTTTAACATAACAAATTGGCTGTGGTATATAAAATTATTCATAAT
GATAGTAGGAGGCTTGGTAGGTTTAAGAATAGTTTTTGCTGTACTTTCTATAGTGAATAGAGTTAGGCAG
GGATATTCACCATTATCGTTTCAGACCCACCTCCCAACCCCGAGGGGACCCAGAGAGGGCCTATTTCCCA
TGATTCCTTCATATTTGCATATACGATACAAGGCTGTTAGAGAGATAATTAGAATTAATTTGACTGTAAA
CACAAAGATATTAGTACAAAATACGTGACGTAGAAAGTAATAATTTCTTGGGTAGTTTGCAGTTTTAAAA
TTATGTTTTAAAATGGACTATCATATGCTTACCGTAACTTGAAAGTATTTCGATTTCTTGGCTTTATATA
TCTTGTGGAAAGGACGAAACACCGAGAGAATGAACCAACAGTTGGTTTAAGAGCTATGCTGGAAACAGCA
TAGCAAGTTTAAATAAGGCTAGTCCGTTATCAACTTGAAAAAGTGGCACCGAGTCGGTGCTTTTTTTGAA
TTCTAGATCTTGAGACAAATGGCAGTATTCATCCACAATTTTAAAAGAAAAGGGGGGATTGGGGGGTACA
GTGCAGGGGAAAGAATAGTAGACATAATAGCAACAGACATACAAACTAAAGAATTACAAAAACAAATTAC
AAAAATTCAAAATTTTCGGGTTTATTACAGGGACAGCAGAGATCCACTTTGGCGCCGGCTCGAGTGGCTC
CGGTGCCCGTCAGTGGGCAGAGCGCACATCGCCCACAGTCCCCGAGAAGTTGGGGGGAGGGGTCGGCAAT
TGAACCGGTGCCTAGAGAAGGTGGCGCGGGGTAAACTGGGAAAGTGATGTCGTGTACTGGCTCCGCCTTT
TTCCCGAGGGTGGGGGAGAACCGTATATAAGTGCAGTAGTCGCCGTGAACGTTCTTTTTCGCAACGGGTT
TGCCGCCAGAACACAGGTGTCGTGACGCGGGATCCGCCACCATGACCGAGTACAAGCCCACGGTGCGCCT
CGCCACCCGCGACGACGTCCCCAGGGCCGTACGCACCCTCGCCGCCGCGTTCGCCGACTACCCCGCCACG
CGCCACACCGTCGATCCGGACCGCCACATCGAGCGGGTCACCGAGCTGCAAGAACTCTTCCTCACGCGCG
TCGGGCTCGACATCGGCAAGGTGTGGGTCGCGGACGACGGCGCCGCGGTGGCGGTCTGGACCACGCCGGA
GAGCGTCGAAGCGGGGGCGGTGTTCGCCGAGATCGGCCCGCGCATGGCCGAGTTGAGCGGTTCCCGGCTG
GCCGCGCAGCAACAGATGGAAGGCCTCCTGGCGCCGCACCGGCCCAAGGAGCCCGCGTGGTTCCTGGCCA
CCGTCGGAGTCTCGCCCGACCACCAGGGCAAGGGTCTGGGCAGCGCCGTCGTGCTCCCCGGAGTGGAGGC
GGCCGAGCGCGCCGGGGTGCCCGCCTTCCTGGAGACCTCCGCGCCCCGCAACCTCCCCTTCTACGAGCGG
CTCGGCTTCACCGTCACCGCCGACGTCGAGGTGCCCGAAGGACCGCGCACCTGGTGCATGACCCGCAAGC
CCGGTGCCTGAACGCGTTAAGTCGACAATCAACCTCTGGATTACAAAATTTGTGAAAGATTGACTGGTAT
TCTTAACTATGTTGCTCCTTTTACGCTATGTGGATACGCTGCTTTAATGCCTTTGTATCATGCTATTGCT
TCCCGTATGGCTTTCATTTTCTCCTCCTTGTATAAATCCTGGTTGCTGTCTCTTTATGAGGAGTTGTGGC
CCGTTGTCAGGCAACGTGGCGTGGTGTGCACTGTGTTTGCTGACGCAACCCCCACTGGTTGGGGCATTGC
CACCACCTGTCAGCTCCTTTCCGGGACTTTCGCTTTCCCCCTCCCTATTGCCACGGCGGAACTCATCGCC
GCCTGCCTTGCCCGCTGCTGGACAGGGGCTCGGCTGTTGGGCACTGACAATTCCGTGGTGTTGTCGGGGA
AATCATCGTCCTTTCCTTGGCTGCTCGCCTGTGTTGCCACCTGGATTCTGCGCGGGACGTCCTTCTGCTA
CGTCCCTTCGGCCCTCAATCCAGCGGACCTTCCTTCCCGCGGCCTGCTGCCGGCTCTGCGGCCTCTTCCG
CGTCTTCGCCTTCGCCCTCAGACGAGTCGGATCTCCCTTTGGGCCGCCTCCCCGCGTCGACTTTAAGACC
AATGACTTACAAGGCAGCTGTAGATCTTAGCCACTTTTTAAAAGAAAAGGGGGGACTGGAAGGGCTAATT
CACTCCCAACGAAGACAAGATCTGCTTTTTGCTTGTACTGGGTCTCTCTGGTTAGACCAGATCTGAGCCT
GGGAGCTCTCTGGCTAACTAGGGAACCCACTGCTTAAGCCTCAATAAAGCTTGCCTTGAGTGCTTCAAGT
AGTGTGTGCCCGTCTGTTGTGTGACTCTGGTAACTAGAGATCCCTCAGACCCTTTTAGTCAGTGTGGAAA
ATCTCTAGCAGTACGTATAGTAGTTCATGTCATCTTATTATTCAGTATTTATAACTTGCAAAGAAATGAA
TATCAGAGAGTGAGAGGAACTTGTTTATTGCAGCTTATAATGGTTACAAATAAAGCAATAGCATCACAAA
TTTCACAAATAAAGCATTTTTTTCACTGCATTCTAGTTGTGGTTTGTCCAAACTCATCAATGTATCTTAT
CATGTCTGGCTCTAGCTATCCCGCCCCTAACTCCGCCCATCCCGCCCCTAACTCCGCCCAGTTCCGCCCA
TTCTCCGCCCCATGGCTGACTAATTTTTTTTATTTATGCAGAGGCCGAGGCCGCCTCGGCCTCTGAGCTA
TTCCAGAAGTAGTGAGGAGGCTTTTTTGGAGGCCTAGGGACGTACCCAATTCGCCCTATAGTGAGTCGTA
TTACGCGCGCTCACTGGCCGTCGTTTTACAACGTCGTGACTGGGAAAACCCTGGCGTTACCCAACTTAAT
CGCCTTGCAGCACATCCCCCTTTCGCCAGCTGGCGTAATAGCGAAGAGGCCCGCACCGATCGCCCTTCCC
AACAGTTGCGCAGCCTGAATGGCGAATGGG
[124 nt withheld, positions 4931-5054]
C
[91 nt withheld, positions 5056-5146]
A
[49 nt withheld, positions 5148-5196]
CCTTTGACGTTGGAGTCCACGTTCTTT
[37 nt withheld, positions 5224-5260]
ACCCTATCTCGGTCTATTCTTTTGATTTATAAGGGATTTTGCCGATTTCGGCCTATTGGTTAAAAAATGA
GCTGATTTAACAAAAATTTAACGCGAATTTTAACAAAATATTAACGCTTACAATTTAGGTGGCACTTTTC
GGGGAAATGTGCGCGGAACCCCTATTTGTTTATTTTTCTAAATACATTCAAATATGTATCCGCTCATGAG
ACAATAACCCTGATAAATGCTTCAATAATATTGAAAAAGGAAGAGTATGAGTATTCAACATTTCCGTGTC
GCCCTTATTCCCTTTTTTGCGGCATTTTGCCTTCCTGTTTTTGCTCACCCAGAAACGCTGGTGAAAGTAA
AAGATGCTGAAGATCAGTTGGGTGCACGAGTGGGTTACATCGAACTGGATCTCAACAGCGGTAAGATCCT
TGAGAGTTTTCGCCCCGAAGAACGTTTTCCAATGATGAGCACTTTTAAAGTTCTGCTATGTGGCGCGGTA
TTATCCCGTATTGACGCCGGGCAAGAGCAACTCGGTCGCCGCATACACTATTCTCAGAATGACTTGGTTG
AGTACTCACCAGTCACAGAAAAGCATCTTACGGATGGCATGACAGTAAGAGAATTATGCAGTGCTGCCAT
AACCATGAGTGATAACACTGCGGCCAACTTACTTCTGACAACGATCGGAGGACCGAAGGAGCTAACCGCT
TTTTTGCACAACATGGGGGATCATGTAACTCGCCTTGATCGTTGGGAACCGGAGCTGAATGAAGCCATAC
CAAACGACGAGCGTGACACCACGATGCCTGTAGCAATGGCAACAACGTTGCGCAAACTATTAACTGGCGA
ACTACTTACTCTAGCTTCCCGGCAACAATTAATAGACTGGATGGAGGCGGATAAAGTTGCAGGACCACTT
CTGCGCTCGGCCCTTCCGGCTGGCTGGTTTATTGCTGATAAATCTGGAGCCGGTGAGCGTGGGTCTCGCG
GTATCATTGCAGCACTGGGGCCAGATGGTAAGCCCTCCCGTATCGTAGTTATCTACACGACGGGGAGTCA
GGCAACTATGGATGAACGAAATAGACAGATCGCTGAGATAGGTGCCTCACTGATTAAGCATTGGTAACTG
TCAGACCAAGTTTACTCATATATACTTTAGATTGATTTAAAACTTCATTTTTAATTTAAAAGGATCTAGG
TGAAGATCCTTTTTGATAATCTCATGACCAAAATCCCTTAACGTGAGTTTTCGTTCCACTGAGCGTCAGA
CCCCGTAGAAAAGATCAAAGGATCTTCTTGAGATCCTTTTTTTCTGCGCGTAATCTGCTGCTTGCAAACA
AAAAAACCACCGCTACCAGCGGTGGTTTGTTTGCCGGATCAAGAGCTACCAACTCTTTTTCCGAAGGTAA
CTGGCTTCAGCAGAGCGCAGATACCAAATACTGTTCTTCTAGTGTAGCCGTAGTTAGGCCACCACTTCAA
GAACTCTGTAGCACCGCCTACATACCTCGCTCTGCTAATCCTGTTACCAGTGGCTGCTGCCAGTGGCGAT
AAGTCGTGTCTTACCGGGTTGGACTCAAGACGATAGTTACCGGATAAGGCGCAGCGGTCGGGCTGAACGG
GGGGTTCGTGCACACAGCCCAGCTTGGAGCGAACGACCTACACCGAACTGAGATACCTACAGCGTGAGCT
ATGAGAAAGCGCCACGCTTCCCGAAGGGAGAAAGGCGGACAGGTATCCGGTAAGCGGCAGGGTCGGAACA
GGAGAGCGCACGAGGGAGCTTCCAGGGGGAAACGCCTGGTATCTTTATAGTCCTGTCGGGTTTCGCCACC
TCTGACTTGAGCGTCGATTTTTGTGATGCTCGTCAGGGGGGCGGAGCCTATGGAAAAACGCCAGCAACGC
GGCCTTTTTACGGTTCCTGGCCTTTTGCTGGCCTTTTGCTCACATGTTCTTTCCTGCGTTATCCCCTGAT
TCTGTGGATAACCGTATTACCGCCTTTGAGTGAGCTGATACCGCTCGCCGCAGCCGAACGACCGAGCGCA
GCGAGTCAGTGA
